Addgene plasmid #60287: pGL4.23 C2_10
Purpose: This plasmid contains a human pancreatic islet inactive enhancer, a minimal promoter and a luc2 gene.
Depositing lab: Jorge Ferrer. Depositing organization: Imperial College London. Publication: Pancreatic islet enhancer clusters enriched in type 2 diabetes risk-associated variants. Pasquali L, Gaulton KJ, Rodriguez-Segui SA, Mularoni L, Miguel-Escalada I, Akerman I, Tena JJ, Moran I, Gomez-Marin C, van de Bunt M, Ponsa-Cobas J, Castro N, Nammo T, Cebola I, Garcia-Hurtado J, Maestro MA, Pattou F, Piemonti L, Berney T, Gloyn AL, Ravassard P, Gomez-Skarmeta JL, Muller F, McCarthy MI, Ferrer J. Nat Genet. 2014 Feb;46(2):136-43. doi: 10.1038/ng.2870. Epub 2014 Jan 12. PubMed 24413736.
Backbone
  Vector backbone: pGL4.23-GW
  Backbone manufacturer: Ferrer Lab
  Backbone size w/o insert (bp): 4283
  Vector type: Mammalian Expression, Luciferase
Growth in bacteria
  Bacterial resistance: Ampicillin, 100 μg/mL
  Growth temperature: 37°C
  Growth strain: DH5alpha
  Copy number: Unknown
Gene/Insert
  Gene/Insert name: LINGO2 inactive enhancer (alt name: LINGO2)
  Species: H. sapiens (human)
  Entrez Gene: LINGO2 (a.k.a. LERN3, LRRN6C, FLJ31810)
  Tag / fusion protein: Luciferase (C terminal on backbone)
  Cloning method: Gateway Cloning
  Sequencing primers: 5′ RVprimer3 (Promega): CTAGCAAAATAGGCTGTCCC
Terms and licenses: Academic/Nonprofit Terms; Industry Terms: Not Available to Industry
Depositor comments: chromosome : chr9; start: 29215891 end: 29216522 (genomic position corresponds to the version of the human genome hg18) Fw primer used for cloning: CACCAGTGGGTTGTTTGTGTTTTT Rv primer used for cloning: TTGCTATGGTTAAGGTAAATGGCACA
How to cite: pGL4.23 C2_10 was a gift from Jorge Ferrer (Addgene plasmid # 60287 ; http://n2t.net/addgene:60287 ; RRID:Addgene_60287)
