[The description below was written by a language model from this plasmid's Addgene catalogue record.]
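Description:
pGL4.23 C2_10 is a mammalian luciferase reporter plasmid built on pGL4.23-GW, a Gateway-adapted version of the pGL4.23 minimal-promoter reporter backbone (about 4.3 kb without insert). It is propagated in E. coli under ampicillin selection. The record does not state the copy number or give details of the replication origin, and no feature table is available to confirm the individual backbone elements.

The insert is a human genomic fragment from chromosome 9, associated with the LINGO2 locus and spanning roughly 630 bp according to the hg18 coordinates supplied by the depositor. It was introduced by Gateway recombination next to a minimal promoter that drives luc2, the codon-optimised firefly luciferase reporter. In this arrangement the minimal promoter alone gives only low basal transcription, so luciferase output after transfection reflects how much the cloned fragment can boost transcription. Although the catalogue lists luciferase as a C-terminal "tag", the insert is a noncoding regulatory region, so luc2 acts as a separate reporter rather than as a fusion partner.

The fragment is classified as an inactive enhancer in human pancreatic islets. The construct comes from a study of islet enhancer clusters and their enrichment for type 2 diabetes risk variants. Given that classification, it most plausibly serves as a comparison or negative-control sequence alongside reporters carrying active islet enhancers, although the record does not spell out this role or the cell types used for the assays.
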