>Addgene plasmid #60287 | pGL4.23 C2_10 | addgene partial sequence | sequence record 97960 | RVprimer3 5'-CTAGCAAAATAGGCTGTCCC-3'
TTTCTCTGGCCTAACTGGCCGGTACCTGAGCTCCCGTCGACGAATTCTGCAGATATCACAAGTTTGTACA
AAAAAGCAGGCTCCGCGGCCGCCCCCTTCACCAGTGGGTTGTTTGTGTTTTTATTGATTTGTAGGAGTTC
TCTCTATATTCTTAGATCTGATTCTTTTTGTCAGTACAAATACAAAATCTTCTCACATGTAATTCATCTC
ACCTATTAATTTACCCTTTTCTCATTTAATATTTTGTTAACCTGAAATGATCATAATAAATGATCCAAGC
TCAAAAAGGAACTAAACCACTAAATGGGACAACTGCGACTCTTTTATCAGTATTACCAAAACCAATGCCA
CATCAAATATTGTGACATTTTATATTTCATTTATCTCAGAGATAATCAAAAAAAGATTAGTGCTGTAATA
ACTAGAAATCAATCATTGCAAGCTGCCAACTCAAGCAGGAAACATGCATAAATGCTCAAAATTTTCATGA
TTGGATCCGTAGTTTAAGAATATGAATATAGCCATTATTACACTAACTCATACAGTGACAACTTTGCTCC
AAATAAAACATCTTTGGAAAAGAGATATGTTTATTACTTCTATAATACAACAGACCATTGCCTCTGTCAC
TGCTTGTTATGATTAATTATATCTCCTGTGGTATAGCAACTATGTAGAGCAAAATTTGTAAACATTGATA
ATATTGTGCCATTTACCTTAACCATAGCAAAAGGGTGGGCGCGCCGACCCAGCTTTCTTGTACAAAGTGG
TGATAAACCCGCTGATCAGCCTCGACTGTGCTCGAGGATATCAAGATCTG
