>Addgene plasmid #60287 | pGL4.23 C2_10 | addgene partial sequence | sequence record 98032 | ColEterm 5'-agctgataccgctcgccgcagccgaacg-3'
CGCTGCCGGCACCTGTCCTACGAGTTGCATGATAAAGAAGACAGTCATAAGTGCGGCGACGATAGTCATG
CCCCGCGCCCACCGGAAGGAGCTGACTGGGTTGAAGGCTCTCAAGGGCATCGGTCGACGGATCCTTATCG
ATTTTACCACATTTGTAGAGGTTTTACTTGCTTTAAAAAACCTCCCACACCTCCCCCTGAACCTGAAACA
TAAAATGAATGCAATTGTTGTTGTTAACTTGTTTATTGCAGCTTATAATGGTTACAAATAAAGCAATAGC
ATCACAAATTTCACAAATAAAGCATTTTTTTCACTGCATTCTAGTTGTGGTTTGTCCAAACTCATCAATG
TATCTTATCATGTCTGCTCGAAGCGGCCGGCCGCCCCGACTCTAGAATTATTACACGGCGATCTTGCCGC
CCTTCTTGGCCTTAATGAGAATCTCGCGGATCTTGCGGGCGTCCAACTTGCCGGTCAGTCCTTTAGGCAC
CTCGTCCACGAACACAACACCACCGCGCAGCTTCTTGGCGGTTGTAACCTGGCTGGCCACATAGTCCACG
ATCTCCTTCTCGGTCATGGTTTTACCGTGTTCCAGCACGACGACTGCGGCGGGCAGCTCGCCGGCATCGT
CGTCGGGCAGGCCGGCGACCCCGGCGTCGAAGATGTTGGG
